Addgene plasmid #222339: eeBxb1
Purpose: Plasmid for expressing evolved and engineered Bxb1 in the mammalian cells
Depositing lab: David Liu. Depositing organization: Broad Institute. Publication: Efficient site-specific integration of large genes in mammalian cells via continuously evolved recombinases and prime editing. Pandey S, Gao XD, Krasnow NA, McElroy A, Tao YA, Duby JE, Steinbeck BJ, McCreary J, Pierce SE, Tolar J, Meissner TB, Chaikof EL, Osborn MJ, Liu DR. Nat Biomed Eng. 2024 Jun 10. doi: 10.1038/s41551-024-01227-1. PubMed 38858586.
Backbone
  Vector backbone: pCMV
  Vector type: Mammalian Expression, CRISPR
Growth in bacteria
  Bacterial resistance: Ampicillin, 100 μg/mL
  Growth temperature: 37°C
  Growth strain: DH5alpha
  Copy number: High Copy
Gene/Insert
  Gene/Insert name: Codon-optimized evolved and engineered Bxb1
  Species: Synthetic
  Promoter: CMV
  Cloning method: Gibson Cloning
  Sequencing primers: 5′ CMV-forward
Terms and licenses: Academic/Nonprofit Terms; Industry Terms: Not Available to Industry
How to cite: eeBxb1 was a gift from David Liu (Addgene plasmid # 222339 ; http://n2t.net/addgene:222339 ; RRID:Addgene_222339)
