[The description below was written by a language model from this plasmid's Addgene catalogue record and pLannotate feature annotations shown in this document.]
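Description:
eeBxb1 is a mammalian expression plasmid of about 5.8 kb built on a pCMV backbone, designed to produce an evolved and engineered variant of the Bxb1 large serine recombinase in mammalian cells. The insert is a synthetic, codon-optimized coding sequence assembled by Gibson cloning and placed under the human cytomegalovirus immediate-early enhancer and promoter, which give strong constitutive transcription after transfection. The automated feature table does not annotate the recombinase open reading frame itself. On the circular map, an unannotated stretch lies downstream of the CMV promoter on the minus strand and upstream of the SV40-derived sequences, and this is presumably where the coding sequence sits. Those SV40 sequences comprise fragments of the small t and large T introns and the SV40 polyadenylation signal, which provide 3′ processing of the transcript. An SP6 promoter sits between the CMV promoter and the insert region. The record does not state whether the protein carries a nuclear localization signal or epitope tag.

For propagation in E. coli the plasmid has a high-copy ColE1/pUC-type origin and a β-lactamase gene for ampicillin selection, and an f1 origin is also present. Several short annotated elements (a lac UV5 promoter and operator, lacI and lacZα fragments, extra AmpR promoter fragments, an SV40 promoter fragment and a single loxP site) look like backbone remnants, and the record assigns them no function.

Bxb1 catalyses unidirectional recombination between attP and attB sites. According to the associated publication title, continuously evolved recombinases such as this one are combined with prime editing, which explains the CRISPR classification, to achieve efficient site-specific integration of large genes in mammalian genomes.
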