Features (pLannotate 1.2.2; 20 found; start..end, strand, type, name):
   1051..1069    -  promoter       SP6 promoter: promoter for bacteriophage SP6 RNA polymerase
   1075..1091    -  promoter       SV40 promoter (fragment): SV40 early promoter
   1185..1388    -  promoter       CMV promoter: human cytomegalovirus (CMV) immediate early promoter
   1389..1692    -  enhancer       CMV enhancer: human cytomegalovirus immediate early enhancer
   1722..1738    -  protein_bind   lac operator: The lac repressor binds to the lac operator to inhibit transcription in E. coli. This inhibition can be relieved by adding lactose or isopropyl-β-D-thiogalactopyranoside (IPTG). lac repressor encoded by lacI
   1746..1776    -  promoter       lac UV5 promoter: E. coli lac promoter with an "up" mutation
   1889..1986    +  promoter       AmpR promoter: bla
   2002..2055    -  CDS            lacI (fragment): lac repressor; lacI; The lac repressor binds to the lac operator to inhibit transcription in E. coli. This inhibition can be relieved by adding lactose or isopropyl-β-D-thiogalactopyranoside (IPTG).
   2238..2826    -  rep_origin     ori: high-copy-number ColE1/pMB1/pBR322/pUC origin of replication
   2904..2937    +  protein_bind   loxP: Cre-mediated recombination occurs in the 8-bp core sequence (GCATACAT). Cre recombinase
   3039..3899    -  CDS            AmpR: β-lactamase; bla; confers resistance to ampicillin, carbenicillin, and related antibiotics
   3900..3951    -  promoter       AmpR promoter (fragment): bla
   4104..4160    -  promoter       AmpR promoter (fragment): bla
   4186..4640    -  rep_origin     f1 ori (sequence partly withheld): f1 bacteriophage origin of replication; arrow indicates direction of (+) strand synthesis
   4645..4712    -  CDS            lacZα (fragment): LacZα fragment of β-galactosidase; lacZ fragment
   4712..4761    +  CDS            lacI (fragment): lac repressor; lacI; The lac repressor binds to the lac operator to inhibit transcription in E. coli. This inhibition can be relieved by adding lactose or isopropyl-β-D-thiogalactopyranoside (IPTG).
   4766..4900    -  polyA_signal   SV40 poly(A) signal: SV40 polyadenylation signal
   4923..5060    -  CDS            large T antigen (fragment): large T antigen from SV40 (simian virus 40)
   5060..5085    -  intron         small t intron (fragment): SV40 (simian virus 40) small t antigen intron
   5159..5273    -  intron         large T intron (fragment): SV40 (simian virus 40) large T antigen intron
>Addgene plasmid #222339 | eeBxb1 | addgene full sequence | sequence record 473210 | Addgene NGS Result
CCGTTCCCGCAGTGCTTCGGGAACCCCATCGAGCGGCAGCGGTAGCGCGGGTGCTTACGTCCTCCCCCGG
CGAACTTGTACGCGGGCTCCCCGCACACCGCGCAGAACAACACCCGCAGCAGCAGCGACGGGGTAGACAC
CGCGGGCTTCGCCCGGGAGGTCTTCACGAGCTCGGCGCGCAGCGCCTCCAGCTGCTCACGGGTCAGGATC
GGCTCAGCCCGCACCAGCGGGGCTCCGTCGTCGTCTCGGACGGTCTTACCGTTCAGAGTCGCGTACCCGA
GCATCGCCTCGGAGATCATCGATCGCTTCAGCGCGGTAGCCGACCACTTCCGGCCCTGCGGCTCGCGGCC
TTGCAGCTGCGCGAAGTAGTCCTTCGGCGACAGGACACCACGCCGGTTCAGGTCGTGGGCCACCAGGTGC
AGCGGCTCGTGGTTGTCGACGACGCGGTGATACACCTCGAGGATGCGCTCTCGCTGCACAGGGTCCGGCA
CCAGCCGCCACTCCCCGTCCACGCGCGTAGGCAGGTATCCCCACGGCGGCAGGGATCCTCGGTATTTCCC
GGCGCGGATATTGAAATGCGCAGCCGAACGGTTCCGCTCTTTGATCGCTTCTAATTCCATCTGCGCCACC
GTTCCCATAAGCGCGATGACGACCGCCGCAAACGGCGTCGTCGTATCGAAGTGCGCTTCGGTCGCGGAGA
CGACCAGCTTCTTGTGGTCCTCGGCCCAGTGGACCAGCTGCTGCAGATGCCGGATCGATCGGGTCAACCG
GTCTACCCGGTACGCCACGATGGCGTCGAACGGTTGCTCCTCGAACGCTAGCCACCGGGCCAGGTTCGGT
CTGCGCTTCCGGTCGAACGGATCGACCGCCCCGGAGACGTCCAGATCCTCCGCTACCCCGACGACGTCCC
AGCCGCGCTGGGCGCAGAGCTGCTGGCAAGACTCCAGCTGACGCTCCGGTGAAGTCGTAGCATCGGTGAC
GCGGGACAGGCGGATGACTACCAGGGCTCTCATAAGGGCGAATTCCGGACCGGTACCTGCAGGCGTACCT
TCTATAGTGTCACCTAAATAGCTTTTTGCAAAAGCCTAGGCTAGAGTCCGGAGGCTGGATCGGTCCCGGT
GTCTTCTATGGAGGTCAAAACAGCGTGGATGGCGCCTCCAGGCGATCTGACGGTTCACTAAACGAGCTCT
GCTTATATAGACCTCCCACCGTACACGCCTACCGCCCATTTGCGTCAATGGGGCGGAGTTGTTACGACAT
TTTGGAAAGTCCCGTTGATTTTGGTGCCAAAACAAACTCCCATTGACGTCAATGGGGTGGAGACTTGGAA
ATCCCCGTGAGTCAAACCGCTATCCACGCCCATTGATGTACTGCCAAAACCGCATCACCATGGTAATAGC
GATGACTAATACGTAGATGTACTGCCAAGTAGGAAAGTCCCATAAGGTCATGTACTGGGCATAATGCCAG
GCGGGCCATTTACCGTCATTGACGTCAATAGGGGGCGTACTTGGCATATGATACACTTGATGTACTGCCA
AGTGGGCAGTTTACCGTAAATACTCCACCCATTGACGTCAATGGAAAGTCCCTATTGGCGTTACTATGGG
AACATACGTCATTATTGACGTCAATGGGCGGGGGTCGTTGGGCGGTCAGCCAGGCGGGCCATTTACCGTA
AGTTATGTAACGACCTGCACGATGCTGTTTCCTGTGTGAAATTGTTATCCGCTCACAATTCCACACATTA
TACGAGCCGGAAGCATAAAGTGTAAAGCCTGGGGTGCCTAATGAGTGAAAGGGCCTCGTGATACGCCTAT
TTTTATAGGTTAATGTCATGATAATAATGGTTTCTTAGACGTCAGGTGGCACTTTTCGGGGAAATGTGCG
CGGAACCCCTATTTGTTTATTTTTCTAAATACATTCAAATATGTATCCGCTCATGAGACAATAACCCTGA
TAAATGCTTCAATAATATTGAAAAAGCGCGAATTGCAAGCTCTGCATTAATGAATCGGCCAACGCGCGGG
GAGAGGCGGTTTGCGTATTGGGCGCTCTTCCGCTTCCTCGCTCACTGACTCGCTGCGCTCGGTCGTTCGG
CTGCGGCGAGCGGTATCAGCTCACTCAAAGGCGGTAATACGGTTATCCACAGAATCAGGGGATAACGCAG
GAAAGAACATGTGAGCAAAAGGCCAGCAAAAGGCCAGGAACCGTAAAAAGGCCGCGTTGCTGGCGTTTTT
CCATAGGCTCCGCCCCCCTGACGAGCATCACAAAAATCGACGCTCAAGTCAGAGGTGGCGAAACCCGACA
GGACTATAAAGATACCAGGCGTTTCCCCCTGGAAGCTCCCTCGTGCGCTCTCCTGTTCCGACCCTGCCGC
TTACCGGATACCTGTCCGCCTTTCTCCCTTCGGGAAGCGTGGCGCTTTCTCATAGCTCACGCTGTAGGTA
TCTCAGTTCGGTGTAGGTCGTTCGCTCCAAGCTGGGCTGTGTGCACGAACCCCCCGTTCAGCCCGACCGC
TGCGCCTTATCCGGTAACTATCGTCTTGAGTCCAACCCGGTAAGACACGACTTATCGCCACTGGCAGCAG
CCACTGGTAACAGGATTAGCAGAGCGAGGTATGTAGGCGGTGCTACAGAGTTCTTGAAGTGGTGGCCTAA
CTACGGCTACACTAGAAGAACAGTATTTGGTATCTGCGCTCTGCTGAAGCCAGTTACCTTCGGAAAAAGA
GTTGGTAGCTCTTGATCCGGCAAACAAACCACCGCTGGTAGCGGTGGTTTTTTTGTTTGCAAGCAGCAGA
TTACGCGCAGAAAAAAAGGATCTCAAGAAGATCCTTTGATCTTTTCTACGGGGTCTGACGCTCAGTGGAA
CGAAAACTCACGTTAAGGGATTTTGGTCATGCCATAACCTCGTATAGCATACATTATACGAAGTTATGGC
ATGAGATTATCAAAAAGGATCTTCACCTAGATCCTTTTAAATTAAAAATGAAGTTTTAAATCAATCTAAA
GTATATATGAGTAAACTTGGTCTGACAGTTACCAATGCTTAATCAGTGAGGCACCTATCTCAGCGATCTG
TCTATTTCGTTCATCCATAGTTGCCTGACTCCCCGTCGTGTAGATAACTACGATACGGGAGGGCTTACCA
TCTGGCCCCAGTGCTGCAATGATACCGCGAGACCCACGCTCACCGGCTCCAGATTTATCAGCAATAAACC
AGCCAGCCGGAAGGGCCGAGCGCAGAAGTGGTCCTGCAACTTTATCCGCCTCCATCCAGTCTATTAATTG
TTGCCGGGAAGCTAGAGTAAGTAGTTCGCCAGTTAATAGTTTGCGCAACGTTGTTGCCATTGCTACAGGC
ATCGTGGTGTCACGCTCGTCGTTTGGTATGGCTTCATTCAGCTCCGGTTCCCAACGATCAAGGCGAGTTA
CATGATCCCCCATGTTGTGCAAAAAAGCGGTTAGCTCCTTCGGTCCTCCGATCGTTGTCAGAAGTAAGTT
GGCCGCAGTGTTATCACTCATGGTTATGGCAGCACTGCATAATTCTCTTACTGTCATGCCATCCGTAAGA
TGCTTTTCTGTGACTGGTGAGTACTCAACCAAGTCATTCTGAGAATAGTGTATGCGGCGACCGAGTTGCT
CTTGCCCGGCGTCAATACGGGATAATACCGCGCCACATAGCAGAACTTTAAAAGTGCTCATCATTGGAAA
ACGTTCTTCGGGGCGAAAACTCTCAAGGATCTTACCGCTGTTGAGATCCAGTTCGATGTAACCCACTCGT
GCACCCAACTGATCTTCAGCATCTTTTACTTTCACCAGCGTTTCTGGGTGAGCAAAAACAGGAAGGCAAA
ATGCCGCAAAAAAGGGAATAAGGGCGACACGGAAATGTTGAATACTCATACTCTTCCTTTTTCAATATTA
TTGAAGCATTTATCAGGGTTATTGTCTCATGCCAGGGGTGGGCACACATATTTGATACCAGCGATCCCTA
CACAGCACATAATTCAATGCGACTTCCCTCTATCGCACATCTTAGACCTTTATTCTCCCTCCAGCACACA
TCGAAGCTGCCGAGCAAGCCGTTCTCACCAGTCCAAGACCTGGCATGAGCGGATACATATTTGAATGTAT
TTAGAAAAATAAACAAATAGGGGTTCCGCGCACATTTCCCCGAAAAGTGCCACCTAAATTGTAAGCGTTA
ATATTTTGTTAAAATTCGCGTTAAATTTTTGTTAAATCAGCTCATTTTTTAACCAATAGGCCGAAATCGG
CAAAATCCCTTATAAATCAAAAGAATAGACCGAGATAGGGT
[37 nt withheld, positions 4312-4348]
AAGAACGTGGACTCCAACGTCAAAGG
[49 nt withheld, positions 4375-4423]
T
[91 nt withheld, positions 4425-4515]
G
[124 nt withheld, positions 4517-4640]
CCCATTCGCCATTCAGGCTGCGCAACTGTTGGGAAGGGCGATCGGTGCGGGCCTCTTCGCTATTACGCCA
GCCAATACGCAAACCGCCTCTCCCCGCGCGTTGGCCGATTCATTAATGCAGGATCGATCCAGACATGATA
AGATACATTGATGAGTTTGGACAAACCACAACTAGAATGCAGTGAAAAAAATGCTTTATTTGTGAAATTT
GTGATGCTATTGCTTTATTTGTAACCATTATAAGCTGCAATAAACAAGTTAACAACAACAATTGCATTCA
TTTTATGTTTCAGGTTCAGGGGGAGGTGTGGGAGGTTTTTTAAAGCAAGTAAAACCTCTACAAATGTGGT
ATGGCTGATTATGATCATGAACAGACTGTGAGGACTGAGGGGCCTGAAATGAGCCTTGGGACTGTGAATC
TAAAATACACAAACAATTAGAATCACTAGCTCCTGTGTATAATATTTTCATAAATCATACTCAGTAAGCA
AAACTCTCAAGCAGCAAGCATATGCAGCTAGTTTAACACATTATACACTTAAAAATTTTATATTTACCTT
AGAGCTTTAAATCTCTGTAGGTAGTTTGTCCAATTATGTCACACCACAGAAGTAAGGTTCCTTCACAAAG
ATCCCAAGCTAGTGAGCTCGTCGACCCGGGAATTCGCCCTTCTACGACATCCCGGTGTGTAGCCGTTCGA
CCACGCTGCCGAGCCTGAGATGCTGCTCGTACTCCTGCAGATCCCCGAAGTCGATCGTGCGAGTCAGCCC
GCCGCGGACGTCGAACGTCAGCCGAACGTTCATCGACCGAAGCCAGGTGTTCTTTGCCGCGGTGTCCTGC
TCCCGCCACCAGTCCCCGAACCGCTGCCCGGTCTCGCGCCACTCCCAGCCAGACGGGCGAGCCTCTAGAC
CCTCCAGCTCCTCTTGCCGCGCGGCCAGCGCCGCAATACGGGCATCCAGTGCTTCTCGCTGCGGAGAGCC
GGCCCGGTAGGCCGGGGAGCCGATCAGCGACGTCAGGTCCACCAGCTCCGCGTTCACCTCCGCGAGTTCG
ATCGCGGAGTCCGAGCCGGCTACCCAGACTTTCTCCAGACGCTCCGCGTCCCCGAGCAGATCCAGCACCT
GCTCCTCGCAGAACGCGTCCCACTCGGCCATCGCCACCGTG
